Addgene plasmid #159565: R701-X57-566: His6-MBP-tev-Avi-Hs.KRAS4b(2-169) Q61L
Purpose: E. coli protein expression of His6-MBP-tev-Avi-Hs.KRAS4b(2-169) Q61L
Depositing lab: Dominic Esposito. Depositing organization: National Cancer Institute (NCI). Publication: Farnesylated and methylated KRAS4b: high yield production of protein suitable for biophysical studies of prenylated protein-lipid interactions. Gillette WK, Esposito D, Abreu Blanco M, Alexander P, Bindu L, Bittner C, Chertov O, Frank PH, Grose C, Jones JE, Meng Z, Perkins S, Van Q, Ghirlando R, Fivash M, Nissley DV, McCormick F, Holderfield M, Stephen AG. Sci Rep. 2015 Nov 2;5:15916. doi: 10.1038/srep15916. PubMed 26522388.
Backbone
  Vector backbone: pDest-566
  Vector type: Bacterial Expression
Growth in bacteria
  Bacterial resistance: Ampicillin, 100 μg/mL
  Growth temperature: 37°C
  Growth strain: DH5alpha
  Copy number: Low Copy
Gene/Insert
  Gene/Insert name: His6-MBP-tev-Avi-Hs.KRAS4b(2-169) Q61L
  Species: H. sapiens (human)
  Mutation: Q61L
  Entrez Gene: KRAS (a.k.a. 'C-K-RAS, C-K-RAS, CFC2, K-RAS2A, K-RAS2B, K-RAS4A, K-RAS4B, K-Ras, K-Ras 2, KI-RAS, KRAS1, KRAS2, NS, NS3, OES, RALD, RASK2, c-Ki-ras, c-Ki-ras2)
  Tag / fusion protein: His6-MBP-tev-Avi (N terminal on insert)
  Cloning method: Gateway Cloning
Terms and licenses: Academic/Nonprofit Terms; Industry Terms: Not Available to Industry
How to cite: R701-X57-566: His6-MBP-tev-Avi-Hs.KRAS4b(2-169) Q61L was a gift from Dominic Esposito (Addgene plasmid # 159565 ; http://n2t.net/addgene:159565 ; RRID:Addgene_159565)
