[The description below was written by a language model from this plasmid's Addgene catalogue record and pLannotate feature annotations shown in this document.]
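Description:
R701-X57-566 is a bacterial expression plasmid built by Gateway cloning into the pDest-566 destination backbone, designed to produce a tagged, truncated form of human KRAS4b carrying the oncogenic Q61L substitution in E. coli. The 7,347-nt plasmid is maintained through a ColE1/pBR322-type origin accompanied by the rop gene and the bom region, which is consistent with its catalogued low copy number, and it is selected with ampicillin through the β-lactamase gene. An f1 origin is also present, along with short remnants of a tetracycline resistance gene that are only fragments.

Expression is driven by a T7 promoter placed directly upstream of a lac operator, with the T7 gene 10 ribosome binding site. A plasmid-borne lacI gene supplies the repressor, so transcription is held off until it is induced with IPTG in a host that provides T7 RNA polymerase. The open reading frame begins with a His6 tag and a cytosolic maltose binding protein lacking its signal sequence. It continues through the attB1 recombination scar to a TEV protease site, an AviTag, and KRAS4b residues 2–169, which end just before attB2. The His6 tag allows affinity capture, and MBP is commonly used to improve solubility. TEV cleavage removes both, leaving the Avi-tagged GTPase, which can be enzymatically biotinylated at a single site. Downstream lie rrnB T1/T2 terminators and a T7 terminator. A further His-tag annotation lies beyond attB2, outside the described fusion. The record gives the purpose simply as E. coli production of this protein, and the associated publication concerns KRAS4b preparation for biophysical studies.
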