Features (pLannotate 1.2.2; 28 found; start..end, strand, type, name):
      2..20      +  promoter       T7 promoter: promoter for bacteriophage T7 RNA polymerase
     21..45      +  protein_bind   lac operator: The lac repressor binds to the lac operator to inhibit transcription in E. coli. This inhibition can be relieved by adding lactose or isopropyl-β-D-thiogalactopyranoside (IPTG). lac repressor encoded by lacI
     60..82      +  RBS            RBS: efficient ribosome binding site from bacteriophage T7 gene 10 (Olins and Rangwala, 1989)
     99..116     +  CDS            7xHis (fragment): 6xHis affinity tag
    120..1217    +  CDS            MBP: maltose binding protein from E. coli; malE (mutated); This version of the gene does not encode a signal sequence, so MBP will remain in the cytosol.
   1237..1254    +  protein_bind   attB1 (fragment): mutant version of attB; core recombination site for the Gateway® BP reaction BP Clonase™
   1260..1276    +  CDS            TEV site (fragment): tobacco etch virus (TEV) protease recognition and cleavage site
   1278..1322    +  CDS            AviTag™: peptide tag that allows for enzymatic biotinylation
   1326..1829    +  CDS            K-Ras (fragment): human small GTPase proto-oncoprotein
   1837..1854    -  protein_bind   attB2 (fragment): mutant version of attB; core recombination site for the Gateway® BP reaction BP Clonase™
   1954..1971    +  CDS            9xHis (fragment): 9xHis affinity tag
   2018..2133    +  ncRNA          5S rRNA: Accession: RF00001 - 5S ribosomal RNA
   2137..2223    +  terminator     rrnB T1 terminator: Escherichia coli rrnB; transcription terminator T1 from the E. coli rrnB gene
   2315..2342    +  terminator     rrnB T2 terminator: transcription terminator T2 from the E. coli rrnB gene
   2361..2400    +  promoter       AmpR promoter (fragment): bla
   2410..2457    +  terminator     T7 terminator: transcription terminator for bacteriophage T7 RNA polymerase
   2494..2949    +  rep_origin     f1 ori (sequence partly withheld): f1 bacteriophage origin of replication; arrow indicates direction of (+) strand synthesis
   3064..3924    -  CDS            AmpR: β-lactamase; bla; confers resistance to ampicillin, carbenicillin, and related antibiotics
   3925..4017    -  promoter       AmpR promoter: bla
   4098..4686    +  rep_origin     ori: high-copy-number ColE1/pMB1/pBR322/pUC origin of replication
   4872..5011    -  misc_feature   bom: basis of mobility region from pBR322
   5113..5304    -  CDS            rop: Rop protein, which maintains plasmids at low copy number; rop
   5321..5701    +  CDS            YPB1_ECOLX: Protein predicted: Swiss-Prot protein existence level 4. From Escherichia coli.
   5763..5827    -  CDS            TcR (fragment): tetracycline efflux protein; tet; confers resistance to tetracycline
   5842..5863    -  protein_bind   CAP binding site: CAP binding activates transcription in the presence of cAMP. E. coli catabolite activator protein
   5876..6958    -  CDS            lacI: lac repressor; lacI; The lac repressor binds to the lac operator to inhibit transcription in E. coli. This inhibition can be relieved by adding lactose or isopropyl-β-D-thiogalactopyranoside (IPTG).
   6959..7036    -  promoter       lacI promoter: lacI
   7044..7323    -  CDS            TcR (fragment): tetracycline efflux protein; tet; confers resistance to tetracycline
>Addgene plasmid #159565 | R701-X57-566: His6-MBP-tev-Avi-Hs.KRAS4b(2-169) Q61L | addgene full sequence | sequence record 313282 | Addgene NGS Result
TTAATACGACTCACTATAGGGGAATTGTGAGCGGATAACAATTCCCCTCTAGAAATAATTTTGTTTAACT
TTAAGAAGGAGATATACATATGAGATCCCATCACCATCACCATCACGGCAAAATCGAAGAAGGTAAACTG
GTAATCTGGATTAACGGCGATAAAGGCTATAACGGTCTCGCTGAAGTCGGTAAGAAATTCGAGAAAGATA
CCGGAATTAAAGTCACCGTTGAGCATCCGGATAAACTGGAAGAGAAATTCCCACAGGTTGCGGCAACTGG
CGATGGCCCTGACATTATCTTCTGGGCACACGACCGCTTTGGTGGCTACGCTCAATCTGGCCTGTTGGCT
GAAATCACCCCGGACAAAGCGTTCCAGGACAAGCTGTATCCGTTTACCTGGGATGCCGTACGTTACAACG
GCAAGCTGATTGCTTACCCGATCGCTGTTGAAGCGTTATCGCTGATTTATAACAAAGATCTGCTGCCGAA
CCCGCCAAAAACCTGGGAAGAGATCCCGGCGCTGGATAAAGAACTGAAAGCGAAAGGTAAGAGCGCGCTG
ATGTTCAACCTGCAAGAACCGTACTTCACCTGGCCGCTGATTGCTGCTGACGGGGGTTATGCGTTCAAGT
ATGAAAACGGCAAGTACGACATTAAAGACGTGGGCGTGGATAACGCTGGCGCGAAAGCGGGTCTGACCTT
CCTGGTTGACCTGATTAAAAACAAACACATGAATGCAGACACCGATTACTCCATCGCAGAAGCTGCCTTT
AATAAAGGCGAAACAGCGATGACCATCAACGGCCCGTGGGCATGGTCCAACATCGACACCAGCAAAGTGA
ATTATGGTGTAACGGTACTGCCGACCTTCAAGGGTCAACCATCCAAACCGTTCGTTGGCGTGCTGAGCGC
AGGTATTAACGCCGCCAGTCCGAACAAAGAGCTGGCAAAAGAGTTCCTCGAAAACTATCTGCTGACTGAT
GAAGGTCTGGAAGCGGTTAATAAAGACAAACCGCTGGGTGCCGTAGCGCTGAAGTCTTACGAGGAAGAGT
TGGCGAAAGATCCACGTATTGCCGCCACCATGGAAAACGCCCAGAAAGGTGAAATCATGCCGAACATCCC
GCAGATGTCCGCTTTCTGGTATGCCGTGCGTACTGCGGTGATCAACGCCGCCAGCGGTCGTCAGACTGTC
GATGAAGCCCTGAAAGACGCGCAGACTAATTCGGGATCTGATATCACAAGTTTGTACAAAAAAGTTGGCG
AAAACCTGTACTTCCAAGGCCTGAACGACATCTTCGAGGCTCAGAAAATCGAATGGCACGAAGGCACTGA
ATATAAACTTGTGGTAGTTGGAGCTGGTGGCGTAGGCAAGAGTGCCTTGACGATACAGCTAATTCAGAAT
CATTTTGTGGACGAATATGATCCAACAATAGAGGATTCCTACAGGAAGCAAGTAGTAATTGATGGAGAAA
CCTGTCTCTTGGATATTCTCGACACAGCAGGTCTAGAGGAGTACAGTGCAATGAGGGACCAGTACATGAG
GACTGGGGAGGGCTTTCTTTGTGTATTTGCCATAAATAATACTAAATCATTTGAAGATATTCACCATTAT
AGAGAACAAATTAAAAGAGTTAAGGACTCTGAAGATGTACCTATGGTCCTAGTAGGAAATAAATGTGATT
TGCCTTCTAGAACAGTAGACACAAAACAGGCTCAGGACTTAGCAAGAAGTTATGGAATTCCTTTTATTGA
AACATCAGCAAAGACAAGACAGGGTGTTGATGATGCCTTCTATACATTAGTTCGAGAAATTCGAAAACAT
AAAGAAAAGTAATCAACTTTCTTGTACAAAGTGGTGATATCGCTAGCTAGATAGCTAGAAGCTTGCGGCC
GCACAGCTGTATACACGTGCAAGCCAGCCAGAACTCGCTCCTGAAGACCCAGAGGATCTCGAGCACCACC
ACCACCACCACTAATGTTAATTAAGTTGGGCGTTCCTAGGCTGATAAAACAGAATTTGCCTGGCGGCAGT
AGCGCGGTGGTCCCACCTGACCCCATGCCGAACTCAGAAGTGAAACGCCGTAGCGCCGATGGTAGTGTGG
GGTCTCCCCATGCGAGAGTAGGGAACTGCCAGGCATCAAATAAAACGAAAGGCTCAGTCGAAAGACTGGG
CCTTTCGTTTTATCTGTTGTTTGTCGGTGAACGCTCTCCTGAGTAGGACAAATCCGCCGGGAGCGGATTT
GAACGTTGCGAAGCAACGGCCCGGAGGGTGGCGGGCAGGACGCCCGCCATAAACTGCCAGGCATCAAATT
AAGCAGAAGGCCATCCTGACGGATGGCCTTTTTGCGTTTCTACAAACTCTTTTGTTTATTTTTCTAAATA
CATTCAAATATGTATCCGCTGAGCAATAACTAGCATAACCCCTTGGGGCCTCTAAACGGGTCTTGAGGGG
TTTTTTGCTGAAAGGAGGAACTATATCCGGATTGGCGAATGGG
[124 nt withheld, positions 2494-2617]
C
[91 nt withheld, positions 2619-2709]
A
[49 nt withheld, positions 2711-2759]
CCTTTGACGTTGGAGTCCACGTTCTTT
[37 nt withheld, positions 2787-2823]
ACCCTATCTCGGTCTATTCTTTTGATTTATAAGGGATTTTGCCGATTTCGGCCTATTGGTTAAAAAATGA
GCTGATTTAACAAAAATTTAACGCGAATTTTAACAAAATATTAACGTTTACAATTTCTGGCGGCACGATG
GCATGAGATTATCAAAAAGGATCTTCACCTAGATCCTTTTAAATTAAAAATGAAGTTTTAAATCAATCTA
AAGTATATATGAGTAAACTTGGTCTGACAGTTACCAATGCTTAATCAGTGAGGCACCTATCTCAGCGATC
TGTCTATTTCGTTCATCCATAGTTGCCTGACTCCCCGTCGTGTAGATAACTACGATACGGGAGGGCTTAC
CATCTGGCCCCAGTGCTGCAATGATACCGCGAGACCCACGCTCACCGGCTCCAGATTTATCAGCAATAAA
CCAGCCAGCCGGAAGGGCCGAGCGCAGAAGTGGTCCTGCAACTTTATCCGCCTCCATCCAGTCTATTAAT
TGTTGCCGGGAAGCTAGAGTAAGTAGTTCGCCAGTTAATAGTTTGCGCAACGTTGTTGCCATTGCTACAG
GCATCGTGGTGTCACGCTCGTCGTTTGGTATGGCTTCATTCAGCTCCGGTTCCCAACGATCAAGGCGAGT
TACATGATCCCCCATGTTGTGCAAAAAAGCGGTTAGCTCCTTCGGTCCTCCGATCGTTGTCAGAAGTAAG
TTGGCCGCAGTGTTATCACTCATGGTTATGGCAGCACTGCATAATTCTCTTACTGTCATGCCATCCGTAA
GATGCTTTTCTGTGACTGGTGAGTACTCAACCAAGTCATTCTGAGAATAGTGTATGCGGCGACCGAGTTG
CTCTTGCCCGGCGTCAATACGGGATAATACCGCGCCACATAGCAGAACTTTAAAAGTGCTCATCATTGGA
AAACGTTCTTCGGGGCGAAAACTCTCAAGGATCTTACCGCTGTTGAGATCCAGTTCGATGTAACCCACTC
GTGCACCCAACTGATCTTCAGCATCTTTTACTTTCACCAGCGTTTCTGGGTGAGCAAAAACAGGAAGGCA
AAATGCCGCAAAAAAGGGAATAAGGGCGACACGGAAATGTTGAATACTCATACTCTTCCTTTTTCAATCA
TGATTGAAGCATTTATCAGGGTTATTGTCTCATGAGCGGATACATATTTGAATGTATTTAGAAAAATAAA
CAAATAGGTCATGACCAAAATCCCTTAACGTGAGTTTTCGTTCCACTGAGCGTCAGACCCCGTAGAAAAG
ATCAAAGGATCTTCTTGAGATCCTTTTTTTCTGCGCGTAATCTGCTGCTTGCAAACAAAAAAACCACCGC
TACCAGCGGTGGTTTGTTTGCCGGATCAAGAGCTACCAACTCTTTTTCCGAAGGTAACTGGCTTCAGCAG
AGCGCAGATACCAAATACTGTCCTTCTAGTGTAGCCGTAGTTAGGCCACCACTTCAAGAACTCTGTAGCA
CCGCCTACATACCTCGCTCTGCTAATCCTGTTACCAGTGGCTGCTGCCAGTGGCGATAAGTCGTGTCTTA
CCGGGTTGGACTCAAGACGATAGTTACCGGATAAGGCGCAGCGGTCGGGCTGAACGGGGGGTTCGTGCAC
ACAGCCCAGCTTGGAGCGAACGACCTACACCGAACTGAGATACCTACAGCGTGAGCTATGAGAAAGCGCC
ACGCTTCCCGAAGGGAGAAAGGCGGACAGGTATCCGGTAAGCGGCAGGGTCGGAACAGGAGAGCGCACGA
GGGAGCTTCCAGGGGGAAACGCCTGGTATCTTTATAGTCCTGTCGGGTTTCGCCACCTCTGACTTGAGCG
TCGATTTTTGTGATGCTCGTCAGGGGGGCGGAGCCTATGGAAAAACGCCAGCAACGCGGCCTTTTTACGG
TTCCTGGCCTTTTGCTGGCCTTTTGCTCACATGTTCTTTCCTGCGTTATCCCCTGATTCTGTGGATAACC
GTATTACCGCCTTTGAGTGAGCTGATACCGCTCGCCGCAGCCGAACGACCGAGCGCAGCGAGTCAGTGAG
CGAGGAAGCGGAAGAGCGCCTGATGCGGTATTTTCTCCTTACGCATCTGTGCGGTATTTCACACCGCAAT
GGTGCACTCTCAGTACAATCTGCTCTGATGCCGCATAGTTAAGCCAGTATACACTCCGCTATCGCTACGT
GACTGGGTCATGGCTGCGCCCCGACACCCGCCAACACCCGCTGACGCGCCCTGACGGGCTTGTCTGCTCC
CGGCATCCGCTTACAGACAAGCTGTGACCGTCTCCGGGAGCTGCATGTGTCAGAGGTTTTCACCGTCATC
ACCGAAACGCGCGAGGCAGCTGCGGTAAAGCTCATCAGCGTGGTCGTGAAGCGATTCACAGATGTCTGCC
TGTTCATCCGCGTCCAGCTCGTTGAGTTTCTCCAGAAGCGTTAATGTCTGGCTTCTGATAAAGCGGGCCA
TGTTAAGGGCGGTTTTTTCCTGTTTGGTCACTGATGCCTCCGTGTAAGGGGGATTTCTGTTCATGGGGGT
AATGATACCGATGAAACGAGAGAGGATGCTCACGATACGGGTTACTGATGATGAACATGCCCGGTTACTG
GAACGTTGTGAGGGTAAACAACTGGCGGTATGGATGCGGCGGGACCAGAGAAAAATCACTCAGGGTCAAT
GCCAGCGCTTCGTTAATACAGATGTAGGTGTTCCACAGGGTAGCCAGCAGCATCCTGCGATGCAGATCCG
GAACATAATGGTGCAGGGCGCTGACTTCCGCGTTTCCAGACTTTACGAAACACGGAAACCGAAGACCATT
CATGTTGTTGCTCAGGTCGCAGACGTTTTGCAGCAGCAGTCGCTTCACGTTCGCTCGCGTATCGGTGATT
CATTCTGCTAACCAGTAAGGCAACCCCGCCAGCCTAGCCGGGTCCTCAACGACAGGAGCACGATCATGCT
AGTCATGCCCCGCGCCCACCGGAAGGAGCTGACTGGGTTGAAGGCTCTCAAGGGCATCGGTCGAGATCCC
GGTGCCTAATGAGTGAGCTAACTTACATTAATTGCGTTGCGCTCACTGCCCGCTTTCCAGTCGGGAAACC
TGTCGTGCCAGCTGCATTAATGAATCGGCCAACGCGCGGGGAGAGGCGGTTTGCGTATTGGGCGCCAGGG
TGGTTTTTCTTTTCACCAGTGAGACGGGCAACAGCTGATTGCCCTTCACCGCCTGGCCCTGAGAGAGTTG
CAGCAAGCGGTCCACGCTGGTTTGCCCCAGCAGGCGAAAATCCTGTTTGATGGTGGTTAACGGCGGGATA
TAACATGAGCTGTCTTCGGTATCGTCGTATCCCACTACCGAGATGTCCGCACCAACGCGCAGCCCGGACT
CGGTAATGGCGCGCATTGCGCCCAGCGCCATCTGATCGTTGGCAACCAGCATCGCAGTGGGAACGATGCC
CTCATTCAGCATTTGCATGGTTTGTTGAAAACCGGACATGGCACTCCAGTCGCCTTCCCGTTCCGCTATC
GGCTGAATTTGATTGCGAGTGAGATATTTATGCCAGCCAGCCAGACGCAGACGCGCCGAGACAGAACTTA
ATGGGCCCGCTAACAGCGCGATTTGCTGGTGACCCAATGCGACCAGATGCTCCACGCCCAGTCGCGTACC
GTCTTCATGGGAGAAAATAATACTGTTGATGGGTGTCTGGTCAGAGACATCAAGAAATAACGCCGGAACA
TTAGTGCAGGCAGCTTCCACAGCAATGGCATCCTGGTCATCCAGCGGATAGTTAATGATCAGCCCACTGA
CGCGTTGCGCGAGAAGATTGTGCACCGCCGCTTTACAGGCTTCGACGCCGCTTCGTTCTACCATCGACAC
CACCACGCTGGCACCCAGTTGATCGGCGCGAGATTTAATCGCCGCGACAATTTGCGACGGCGCGTGCAGG
GCCAGACTGGAGGTGGCAACGCCAATCAGCAACGACTGTTTGCCCGCCAGTTGTTGTGCCACGCGGTTGG
GAATGTAATTCAGCTCCGCCATCGCCGCTTCCACTTTTTCCCGCGTTTTCGCAGAAACGTGGCTGGCCTG
GTTCACCACGCGGGAAACGGTCTGATAAGAGACACCGGCATACTCTGCGACATCGTATAACGTTACTGGT
TTCACATTCACCACCCTGAATTGACTCTCTTCCGGGCGCTATCATGCCATACCGCGAAAGGTTTTGCGCC
ATTCGATGGTGTCCGGGATCTCGACGCTCTCCCTTATGCGACTCCTGCATTAGGAAGCAGCCCAGTAGTA
GGTTGAGGCCGTTGAGCACCGCCGCCGCAAGGAATGGTGCATGCAAGGAGATGGCGCCCAACAGTCCCCC
GGCCACGGGGCCTGCCACCATACCCACGCCGAAACAAGCGCTCATGAGCCCGAAGTGGCGAGCCCGATCT
TCCCCATCGGTGATGTCGGCGATATAGGCGCCAGCAACCGCACCTGTGGCGCCGGTGATGCCGGCCACGA
TGCGTCCGGCGTAGAGGATCGAGATCGATCTCGATCCCGCGAAA
